Addgene plasmid #57669: tdEos-SiT-N-15
Purpose: Localization: Golgi TGN, Excitation: 505 / 569, Emission: 516 / 581
Depositing lab: Michael Davidson. Depositing organization: Florida State University, Tallahassee.
Backbone
  Vector backbone: tdEos-N1
  Backbone size w/o insert (bp): 4750
  Vector type: Mammalian Expression
  Selectable markers: Neomycin (select with G418)
Growth in bacteria
  Bacterial resistance: Kanamycin, 50 μg/mL
  Growth temperature: 37°C
  Growth strain: DH5alpha
  Copy number: High Copy
Gene/Insert
  Gene/Insert name: SiT (alt name: NM_173216.2)
  Species: H. sapiens (human)
  Mutation: aa 1-45 of SiT
  Entrez Gene: ST6GAL1 (a.k.a. CDw75, SIAT1, ST6GalI, ST6N)
  Promoter: CMV
  Tag / fusion protein: tdEos (C terminal on backbone)
  Cloning method: Unknown
  Sequencing primers: 5′ CMV-F; 3′ SV40pA-R
Terms and licenses: Academic/Nonprofit Terms; Industry Terms
Depositor comments: . Excitation = 505 / 569; Emission = 516 / 581
How to cite: tdEos-SiT-N-15 was a gift from Michael Davidson (Addgene plasmid # 57669 ; http://n2t.net/addgene:57669 ; RRID:Addgene_57669)
