[The description below was written by a language model from this plasmid's Addgene catalogue record.]
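Description:
tdEos-SiT-N-15 is a mammalian expression plasmid built on the tdEos-N1 backbone (about 4.75 kb without the insert), an N1-style fusion vector in which a coding sequence is placed upstream of the fluorescent protein, so that the tag sits at the C terminus of the fusion. It is maintained as a high-copy plasmid in E. coli under kanamycin selection. It also carries a neomycin resistance marker, so transfected mammalian cells can be selected with G418. No feature table accompanies the record, so the origin of replication and the exact polyadenylation elements are not explicitly listed. The use of an SV40 polyA reverse sequencing primer suggests that an SV40 polyadenylation signal lies downstream of the fusion.

The insert is the first 45 amino acids of human sialyltransferase (SiT, gene ST6GAL1), expressed from the CMV promoter and fused in frame to tdEos. This N-terminal segment of the enzyme is widely used as a Golgi targeting sequence, and the record gives the intended localization as the Golgi/trans-Golgi network. tdEos is a tandem-dimer form of the green-to-red photoconvertible protein Eos. The two recorded spectral pairs correspond to the unconverted green state (excitation 505 nm, emission 516 nm) and the photoconverted red state (excitation 569 nm, emission 581 nm). The "15" in the name probably refers to the length of the linker between the targeting sequence and the tag, although the record does not say so.

The construct serves as a Golgi marker for live- or fixed-cell fluorescence imaging. Its photoconvertible tag suits it to optical highlighting, tracking of Golgi membrane dynamics and localization-based super-resolution microscopy.
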