>Addgene plasmid #57669 | tdEos-SiT-N-15 | depositor partial sequence | sequence record 88823 | insert sequence
ACGTCAGATCCGCTAGCGCTACCGGACTCAGATCTCGAGCTCGCCACCATGATTCACACCAACCTGAAGA
AAAAGTTCAGCTGCTGCGTCCTGGTCTTTCTTCTGTTTGCAGTCATCTGTGTGTGGAAGGAAAAGAAGAA
AGGGAGTTACTATGATTCCTTTAAATTGCAAACCAAGGAATTCCTGCAGTCGACGGTACCGCGGGCCCGG
GATCCACCGGTCGCCACCATGAGTGCGATTAAGCCAGACATGAAGATCAACCTCCGTATGGAAGGCAACG
TAAACGGGCACCACTTTGTGATCGACGGAGATGGTACAGGCAAGCCTTTTGAGGGAAAACAGAGTATGGA
TCTTGAAGTCAAAGAGGGCGGACCTCTGCCTTTTGCCTTTGATATCCTGACCACTGCATTCCATTACGGC
AACAGGGTATTCGCCGAATATCCAGACCACATACAAGACTATTTTAAGCAGTCGTTTCCTAAGGGGTATT
CGTGGGAACGAAGCTTGACTTTCGAAGACGGGGGCATTTGCATTGCCAGAAACGACATAACAATGGAAGG
GGACACTTTCTATAATAAAGTTCGATTTCACGGTGTAAACTTTCCCGCCAATGGTCCAGTTATGCAGAAG
AAGACGCTGAAATGGGAGCCCTCCACTGAGAAAATGTATGTGCGTGATGGAGTGCTGACTGGTGATATTC
GCATGGCTTTGTTGCTTGAAGGAAATGCCCATTACCGATGTGACTTCAGAACTACTTACAAAGCTAAGGA
GAAGGGTGTCAAGTTACCAGGCTACCACTTTGTGGACCACTGCATTGAGATTTTAAGCCATGACAAAGAT
TACAACAAGGTTAAGCTGTATGAGCATGCTGTTGCTCATTCTGGATTGCCTGACAATGCCAGACGATCCG
GTAGCGGTCACGGTACTGGTTCTACTGGTTCTGGTTCTTCTGAGAGTGCGATTAAGCCAGACATGAAGAT
CAACCTCCGTATGGAAGGCAACGTAAACGGGCACCACTTTGTGATCGACGGAGATGGTACAGGCAAGCCT
TTTGAGGGAAAACAGAGTATGGATCTTGAAGTCAAAGAGGGCGGACCTCTGCCTTTTGCCTTTGATATCC
TGACCACTGCATTCCATTACGGCAACAGGGTATTCGCCGAATATCCAGACCACATACAAGACTATTTTAA
GCAGTCGTTTCCTAAGGGGTATTCGTGGGAACGAAGCTTGACTTTCGAAGACGGGGGCATTTGCATTGCC
AGAAACGACATAACAATGGAAGGGGACACTTTCTATAATAAAGTTCGATTTCACGGTGTAAACTTTCCCG
CCAATGGTCCAGTTATGCAGAAGAAGACGCTGAAATGGGAGCCCTCCACTGAGAAAATGTATGTGCGTGA
TGGAGTGCTGACTGGTGATATTCGCATGGCTTTGTTGCTTGAAGGAAATGCCCATTACCGATGTGACTTC
AGAACTACTTACAAAGCTAAGGAGAAGGGTGTCAAGTTACCAGGCTACCACTTTGTGGACCACTGCATTG
AGATTTTAAGCCATGACAAAGATTACAACAAGGTTAAGCTGTATGAGCATGCTGTTGCTCATTCTGGATT
GCCTGACAATGCCAGACGATAAGCGGCCGCGACTCTAGATCATAATCAGCCATACCACATT
